>Addgene plasmid #122788 | pAC10068_pLX-Hygro(1-171)-NpuDnaE(N)-IRES-TagBFP2 | depositor full sequence | sequence record 234293 | pAC10068_pLX-Hygro(1-171)-NpuDnaE(N)-IRES-TagBFP2 sequence 9465 bps
CCCGGGGTTATTAATAGTAATCAATTACGGGGTCATTAGTTCATAGCCCATATATGGAGTTCCGCGTTAC
ATAACTTACGGTAAATGGCCCGCCTGGCTGACCGCCCAACGACCCCCGCCCATTGACGTCAATAATGACG
TATGTTCCCATAGTAACGCCAATAGGGACTTTCCATTGACGTCAATGGGTGGAGTATTTACGGTAAACTG
CCCACTTGGCAGTACATCAAGTGTATCATATGCCAAGTACGCCCCCTATTGACGTCAATGACGGTAAATG
GCCCGCCTGGCATTATGCCCAGTACATGACCTTATGGGACTTTCCTACTTGGCAGTACATCTACGTATTA
GTCATCGCTATTACCATGGTGATGCGGTTTTGGCAGTACATCAATGGGCGTGGATAGCGGTTTGACTCAC
GGGGATTTCCAAGTCTCCACCCCATTGACGTCAATGGGAGTTTGTTTTGGCACCAAAATCAACGGGACTT
TCCAAAATGTCGTAACAACTCCGCCCCATTGACGCAAATGGGCGGTAGGCGTGTACGGTGGGAGGTCTAT
ATAAGCAGAGCTCTCTGGCTAACTGTCGGGATCAACAAGTTTGTACAAAAAAGCAGGCTCCGAATTCACC
GGTGCCACCATGAAAAAGCCTGAACTCACCGCGACGTCTGTCGAGAAGTTTCTGATCGAAAAGTTCGACA
GCGTCTCCGACCTGATGCAGCTCTCGGAGGGCGAAGAATCTCGTGCTTTCAGCTTCGATGTAGGAGGGCG
TGGATATGTCCTGCGGGTAAATAGCTGCGCCGATGGTTTCTACAAAGATCGTTATGTTTATCGGCACTTT
GCATCGGCCGCGCTCCCGATTCCGGAAGTGCTTGACATTGGGGAATTTAGCGAGAGCCTGACCTATTGCA
TCTCCCGCCGTGCACAGGGTGTCACGTTGCAAGACCTGCCTGAAACCGAACTGCCCGCTGTTCTGCAGCC
GGTCGCGGAGGCCATGGATGCGATCGCTGCGGCCGATCTTAGCCAGACGAGCGGGTTCGGCCCATTCGGA
CCGCAAGGAATCGGTCAATACACTACATGGCGTGATTTCATATGCGCGATTGCTGATCCCCATGTGTATC
ACTGGCAAACTGTGATGGACGACACCGTCAGTTGCCTTTCATACGAGACCGAGATCCTGACTGTCGAGTA
CGGATTGCTTCCTATCGGCAAAATCGTGGAGAAGAGGATTGAATGTACCGTCTATTCAGTCGATAATAAT
GGGAACATCTACACACAGCCCGTGGCTCAATGGCACGACAGAGGAGAGCAGGAAGTTTTTGAATACTGTC
TCGAGGACGGATCCCTCATCCGCGCTACTAAAGATCATAAGTTTATGACCGTGGACGGCCAGATGCTGCC
AATTGACGAAATTTTTGAACGAGAGCTGGATCTGATGAGAGTCGACAACCTTCCAAACTGATTAATTAAG
AATTCGACCCAGCTTTCTTGTACAAAGTGGTTGGTAAGCCTATCCCTAACCCTCTCCTCGGTCTCGATTC
TACGTAGTAATGAGCTAGCAGTCTCGAGGTTAACGAATTCCGCCCCCCCCCTAACGTTACTGGCCGAAGC
CGCTTGGAATAAGGCCGGTGTGCGCTTGTCTATATGTTATTTTCCACCATATTGCCGTCTTTTGGCAATG
TGAGGGCCCGGAAACCTGGCCCTGTCTTCTTGACGAGCATTCCTAGGGGTCTTTCCCCTCTCGCCAAAGG
AATGCAAGGTCTGTTGAATGTCGTGAAGGAAGCAGTTCCTCTGGAAGCTTCTTGAAGACAAACAACGTCT
GTAGCGACCCTTTGCAGGCAGCGGAACCCCCCACCTGGCGACAGGTGCCCCTGCGGCCAAAAGCCACGTG
TATAAGATACACCTGCAAAGGCGGCACAACCCCAGTGCCACGTTGTGAGTTGGATAGTTGTGGAAAGAGT
CAAATGGCTCTCCTCAAGCGTATTCAACAAGGGGCTGAAGGATGCCCAGAAGGTACCCCATTGTATGGGA
TCTGATCTGGGGCCTCGGTGCACATGCTTTACATGTGTTTAGTCGAGGTTAAAAAAACGTCTAGGCCCCC
CGAACCACGGGGACGTGGTTTTCCTTTGAAAAACACGATAATACCATGGCCATGAGCGAGCTGATTAAGG
AGAACATGCACATGAAGCTGTACATGGAGGGCACCGTGGACAACCATCACTTCAAGTGCACATCCGAGGG
CGAAGGCAAGCCCTACGAGGGCACCCAGACCATGAGAATCAAGGTGGTCGAGGGCGGCCCTCTCCCCTTC
GCCTTCGACATCCTGGCTACTAGCTTCCTCTACGGCAGCAAGACCTTCATCAACCACACCCAGGGCATCC
CCGACTTCTTCAAGCAGTCCTTCCCTGAGGGCTTCACATGGGAGAGAGTCACCACATACGAAGACGGGGG
CGTGCTGACCGCTACCCAGGACACCAGCCTCCAGGACGGCTGCCTCATCTACAACGTCAAGATCAGAGGG
GTGAACTTCACATCCAACGGCCCTGTGATGCAGAAGAAAACACTCGGCTGGGAGGCCTTCACCGAGACGC
TGTACCCCGCTGACGGCGGCCTGGAAGGCAGAAACGACATGGCCCTGAAGCTCGTGGGCGGGAGCCATCT
GATCGCAAACATCAAGACCACATATAGATCCAAGAAACCCGCTAAGAACCTCAAGATGCCTGGCGTCTAC
TATGTGGACTACAGACTGGAAAGAATCAAGGAGGCCAACAACGAGACCTACGTCGAGCAGCACGAGGTGG
CAGTGGCCAGATACTGCGACCTCCCTAGCAAACTGGGGCACAAGCTTAATTAACACCGGTGGCGCGTTAA
GTCGACAATCAACCTCTGGATTACAAAATTTGTGAAAGATTGACTGGTATTCTTAACTATGTTGCTCCTT
TTACGCTATGTGGATACGCTGCTTTAATGCCTTTGTATCATGCTATTGCTTCCCGTATGGCTTTCATTTT
CTCCTCCTTGTATAAATCCTGGTTGCTGTCTCTTTATGAGGAGTTGTGGCCCGTTGTCAGGCAACGTGGC
GTGGTGTGCACTGTGTTTGCTGACGCAACCCCCACTGGTTGGGGCATTGCCACCACCTGTCAGCTCCTTT
CCGGGACTTTCGCTTTCCCCCTCCCTATTGCCACGGCGGAACTCATCGCCGCCTGCCTTGCCCGCTGCTG
GACAGGGGCTCGGCTGTTGGGCACTGACAATTCCGTGGTGTTGTCGGGGAAATCATCGTCCTTTCCTTGG
CTGCTCGCCTGTGTTGCCACCTGGATTCTGCGCGGGACGTCCTTCTGCTACGTCCCTTCGGCCCTCAATC
CAGCGGACCTTCCTTCCCGCGGCCTGCTGCCGGCTCTGCGGCCTCTTCCGCGTCTTCGCCTTCGCCCTCA
GACGAGTCGGATCTCCCTTTGGGCCGCCTCCCCGCGTCGACTTTAAGACCAATGACTTACAAGGCAGCTG
TAGATCTTAGCCACTTTTTAAAAGAAAAGGGGGGACTGGAAGGGCTAATTCACTCCCAACGAAGACAAGA
TCTGCTTTTTGCTTGTACTGGGTCTCTCTGGTTAGACCAGATCTGAGCCTGGGAGCTCTCTGGCTAACTA
GGGAACCCACTGCTTAAGCCTCAATAAAGCTTGCCTTGAGTGCTTCAAGTAGTGTGTGCCCGTCTGTTGT
GTGACTCTGGTAACTAGAGATCCCTCAGACCCTTTTAGTCAGTGTGGAAAATCTCTAGCAGTACGTATAG
TAGTTCATGTCATCTTATTATTCAGTATTTATAACTTGCAAAGAAATGAATATCAGAGAGTGAGAGGAAC
TTGTTTATTGCAGCTTATAATGGTTACAAATAAAGCAATAGCATCACAAATTTCACAAATAAAGCATTTT
TTTCACTGCATTCTAGTTGTGGTTTGTCCAAACTCATCAATGTATCTTATCATGTCTGGCTCTAGCTATC
CCGCCCCTAACTCCGCCCATCCCGCCCCTAACTCCGCCCAGTTCCGCCCATTCTCCGCCCCATGGCTGAC
TAATTTTTTTTATTTATGCAGAGGCCGAGGCCGCCTCGGCCTCTGAGCTATTCCAGAAGTAGTGAGGAGG
CTTTTTTGGAGGCCTAGGGACGTACCCAATTCGCCCTATAGTGAGTCGTATTACGCGCGCTCACTGGCCG
TCGTTTTACAACGTCGTGACTGGGAAAACCCTGGCGTTACCCAACTTAATCGCCTTGCAGCACATCCCCC
TTTCGCCAGCTGGCGTAATAGCGAAGAGGCCCGCACCGATCGCCCTTCCCAACAGTTGCGCAGCCTGAAT
GGCGAATGGG
[124 nt withheld, positions 4351-4474]
C
[91 nt withheld, positions 4476-4566]
A
[49 nt withheld, positions 4568-4616]
CCTTTGACGTTGGAGTCCACGTTCTTT
[37 nt withheld, positions 4644-4680]
ACCCTATCTCGGTCTATTCTTTTGATTTATAAGGGATTTTGCCGATTTCGGCCTATTGGTTAAAAAATGA
GCTGATTTAACAAAAATTTAACGCGAATTTTAACAAAATATTAACGCTTACAATTTAGGTGGCACTTTTC
GGGGAAATGTGCGCGGAACCCCTATTTGTTTATTTTTCTAAATACATTCAAATATGTATCCGCTCATGAG
ACAATAACCCTGATAAATGCTTCAATAATATTGAAAAAGGAAGAGTATGAGTATTCAACATTTCCGTGTC
GCCCTTATTCCCTTTTTTGCGGCATTTTGCCTTCCTGTTTTTGCTCACCCAGAAACGCTGGTGAAAGTAA
AAGATGCTGAAGATCAGTTGGGTGCACGAGTGGGTTACATCGAACTGGATCTCAACAGCGGTAAGATCCT
TGAGAGTTTTCGCCCCGAAGAACGTTTTCCAATGATGAGCACTTTTAAAGTTCTGCTATGTGGCGCGGTA
TTATCCCGTATTGACGCCGGGCAAGAGCAACTCGGTCGCCGCATACACTATTCTCAGAATGACTTGGTTG
AGTACTCACCAGTCACAGAAAAGCATCTTACGGATGGCATGACAGTAAGAGAATTATGCAGTGCTGCCAT
AACCATGAGTGATAACACTGCGGCCAACTTACTTCTGACAACGATCGGAGGACCGAAGGAGCTAACCGCT
TTTTTGCACAACATGGGGGATCATGTAACTCGCCTTGATCGTTGGGAACCGGAGCTGAATGAAGCCATAC
CAAACGACGAGCGTGACACCACGATGCCTGTAGCAATGGCAACAACGTTGCGCAAACTATTAACTGGCGA
ACTACTTACTCTAGCTTCCCGGCAACAATTAATAGACTGGATGGAGGCGGATAAAGTTGCAGGACCACTT
CTGCGCTCGGCCCTTCCGGCTGGCTGGTTTATTGCTGATAAATCTGGAGCCGGTGAGCGTGGGTCTCGCG
GTATCATTGCAGCACTGGGGCCAGATGGTAAGCCCTCCCGTATCGTAGTTATCTACACGACGGGGAGTCA
GGCAACTATGGATGAACGAAATAGACAGATCGCTGAGATAGGTGCCTCACTGATTAAGCATTGGTAACTG
TCAGACCAAGTTTACTCATATATACTTTAGATTGATTTAAAACTTCATTTTTAATTTAAAAGGATCTAGG
TGAAGATCCTTTTTGATAATCTCATGACCAAAATCCCTTAACGTGAGTTTTCGTTCCACTGAGCGTCAGA
CCCCGTAGAAAAGATCAAAGGATCTTCTTGAGATCCTTTTTTTCTGCGCGTAATCTGCTGCTTGCAAACA
AAAAAACCACCGCTACCAGCGGTGGTTTGTTTGCCGGATCAAGAGCTACCAACTCTTTTTCCGAAGGTAA
CTGGCTTCAGCAGAGCGCAGATACCAAATACTGTTCTTCTAGTGTAGCCGTAGTTAGGCCACCACTTCAA
GAACTCTGTAGCACCGCCTACATACCTCGCTCTGCTAATCCTGTTACCAGTGGCTGCTGCCAGTGGCGAT
AAGTCGTGTCTTACCGGGTTGGACTCAAGACGATAGTTACCGGATAAGGCGCAGCGGTCGGGCTGAACGG
GGGGTTCGTGCACACAGCCCAGCTTGGAGCGAACGACCTACACCGAACTGAGATACCTACAGCGTGAGCT
ATGAGAAAGCGCCACGCTTCCCGAAGGGAGAAAGGCGGACAGGTATCCGGTAAGCGGCAGGGTCGGAACA
GGAGAGCGCACGAGGGAGCTTCCAGGGGGAAACGCCTGGTATCTTTATAGTCCTGTCGGGTTTCGCCACC
TCTGACTTGAGCGTCGATTTTTGTGATGCTCGTCAGGGGGGCGGAGCCTATGGAAAAACGCCAGCAACGC
GGCCTTTTTACGGTTCCTGGCCTTTTGCTGGCCTTTTGCTCACATGTTCTTTCCTGCGTTATCCCCTGAT
TCTGTGGATAACCGTATTACCGCCTTTGAGTGAGCTGATACCGCTCGCCGCAGCCGAACGACCGAGCGCA
GCGAGTCAGTGAGCGAGGAAGCGGAAGAGCGCCCAATACGCAAACCGCCTCTCCCCGCGCGTTGGCCGAT
TCATTAATGCAGCTGGCACGACAGGTTTCCCGACTGGAAAGCGGGCAGTGAGCGCAACGCAATTAATGTG
AGTTAGCTCACTCATTAGGCACCCCAGGCTTTACACTTTATGCTTCCGGCTCGTATGTTGTGTGGAATTG
TGAGCGGATAACAATTTCACACAGGAAACAGCTATGACCATGATTACGCCAAGCGCGCAATTAACCCTCA
CTAAAGGGAACAAAAGCTGGAGCTGCAAGCTTAATGTAGTCTTATGCAATACTCTTGTAGTCTTGCAACA
TGGTAACGATGAGTTAGCAACATGCCTTACAAGGAGAGAAAAAGCACCGTGCATGCCGATTGGTGGAAGT
AAGGTGGTACGATCGTGCCTTATTAGGAAGGCAACAGACGGGTCTGACATGGATTGGACGAACCACTGAA
TTGCCGCATTGCAGAGATATTGTATTTAAGTGCCTAGCTCGATACATAAACGGGTCTCTCTGGTTAGACC
AGATCTGAGCCTGGGAGCTCTCTGGCTAACTAGGGAACCCACTGCTTAAGCCTCAATAAAGCTTGCCTTG
AGTGCTTCAAGTAGTGTGTGCCCGTCTGTTGTGTGACTCTGGTAACTAGAGATCCCTCAGACCCTTTTAG
TCAGTGTGGAAAATCTCTAGCAGTGGCGCCCGAACAGGGACTTGAAAGCGAAAGGGAAACCAGAGGAGCT
CTCTCGACGCAGGACTCGGCTTGCTGAAGCGCGCACGGCAAGAGGCGAGGGGCGGCGACTGGTGAGTACG
CCAAAAATTTTGACTAGCGGAGGCTAGAAGGAGAGAGATGGGTGCGAGAGCGTCAGTATTAAGCGGGGGA
GAATTAGATCGCGATGGGAAAAAATTCGGTTAAGGCCAGGGGGAAAGAAAAAATATAAATTAAAACATAT
AGTATGGGCAAGCAGGGAGCTAGAACGATTCGCAGTTAATCCTGGCCTGTTAGAAACATCAGAAGGCTGT
AGACAAATACTGGGACAGCTACAACCATCCCTTCAGACAGGATCAGAAGAACTTAGATCATTATATAATA
CAGTAGCAACCCTCTATTGTGTGCATCAAAGGATAGAGATAAAAGACACCAAGGAAGCTTTAGACAAGAT
AGAGGAAGAGCAAAACAAAAGTAAGACCACCGCACAGCAAGCGGCCGCTGATCTTCAGACCTGGAGGAGG
AGATATGAGGGACAATTGGAGAAGTGAATTATATAAATATAAAGTAGTAAAAATTGAACCATTAGGAGTA
GCACCCACCAAGGCAAAGAGAAGAGTGGTGCAGAGAGAAAAAAGAGCAGTGGGAATAGGAGCTTTGTTCC
TTGGGTTCTTGGGAGCAGCAGGAAGCACTATGGGCGCAGCGTCAATGACGCTGACGGTACAGGCCAGACA
ATTATTGTCTGGTATAGTGCAGCAGCAGAACAATTTGCTGAGGGCTATTGAGGCGCAACAGCATCTGTTG
CAACTCACAGTCTGGGGCATCAAGCAGCTCCAGGCAAGAATCCTGGCTGTGGAAAGATACCTAAAGGATC
AACAGCTCCTGGGGATTTGGGGTTGCTCTGGAAAACTCATTTGCACCACTGCTGTGCCTTGGAATGCTAG
TTGGAGTAATAAATCTCTGGAACAGATTTGGAATCACACGACCTGGATGGAGTGGGACAGAGAAATTAAC
AATTACACAAGCTTAATACACTCCTTAATTGAAGAATCGCAAAACCAGCAAGAAAAGAATGAACAAGAAT
TATTGGAATTAGATAAATGGGCAAGTTTGTGGAATTGGTTTAACATAACAAATTGGCTGTGGTATATAAA
ATTATTCATAATGATAGTAGGAGGCTTGGTAGGTTTAAGAATAGTTTTTGCTGTACTTTCTATAGTGAAT
AGAGTTAGGCAGGGATATTCACCATTATCGTTTCAGACCCACCTCCCAACCCCGAGGGGACCCTTGCGCC
TTTTCCAAGGCAGCCCTGGGTTTGCGCAGGGACGCGGCTGCTCTGGGCGTGGTTCCGGGAAACGCAGCGG
CGCCGACCCTGGGTCTCGCACATTCTTCACGTCCGTTCGCAGCGTCACCCGGATCTTCGCCGCTACCCTT
GTGGGCCCCCCGGCGACGCTTCCTGCTCCGCCCCTAAGTCGGGAAGGTTCCTTGCGGTTCGCGGCGTGCC
GGACGTGACAAACGGAAGCCGCACGTCTCACTAGTACCCTCGCAGACGGACAGCGCCAGGGAGCAATGGC
AGCGCGCCGACCGCGATGGGCTGTGGCCAATAGCGGCTGCTCAGCAGGGCGCGCCGAGAGCAGCGGCCGG
GAAGGGGCGGTGCGGGAGGCGGGGTGTGGGGCGGTAGTGTGGGCCCTGTTCCTGCCCGCGCGGTGTTCCG
CATTCTGCAAGCCTCCGGAGCGCACGTCGGCAGTCGGCTCCCTCGTTGACCGAATCACCGACCTCTCTCC
CCAGGGGGTACCCAGCTGTCTAGAGAATTCTAGATCTTGAGACAAATGGCAGTATTCATCCACAATTTTA
AAAGAAAAGGGGGGATTGGGGGGTACAGTGCAGGGGAAAGAATAGTAGACATAATAGCAACAGACATACA
AACTAAAGAATTACAAAAACAAATTACAAAAATTCAAAATTTTCGGGTTTATTACAGGGACAGCAGAGAT
CCACTTTGGCGCCGGCTCGAGGGGG
Features (pLannotate 1.2.2; 33 found; start..end, strand, type, name):
     65..368     +  enhancer       CMV enhancer: human cytomegalovirus immediate early enhancer
    369..572     +  promoter       CMV promoter: human cytomegalovirus (CMV) immediate early promoter
    595..619     +  protein_bind   attB1: mutant version of attB; recombination site for the Gateway® BP reaction BP Clonase™
    640..1152    +  CDS            HygR (fragment): aminoglycoside phosphotransferase from E. coli; aph(4)-Ia; confers resistance to hygromycin
   1153..1452    +  CDS            dnaE-N (fragment): DPO3A_SYNY3 - Experimental evidence at protein level: Swiss-Prot protein existence level 1. DNA polymerase III is a complex, multichain enzyme responsible for most of the replicative synthesis in bacteria. This DNA polymerase also exhibits 3' to 5' exonuclease activity. The alpha chain is the DNA polymerase (By similarity). From Synechocystis sp. (strain PCC 6803 / Kazusa).
   1477..1501    -  protein_bind   attB2: mutant version of attB; recombination site for the Gateway® BP reaction BP Clonase™
   1503..1544    +  CDS            V5 tag: epitope tag from simian virus 5
   1583..2152    +  misc_feature   IRES2: internal ribosome entry site (IRES) of the encephalomyocarditis virus (EMCV)
   2152..2853    +  CDS            TagBFP: monomeric blue fluorescent protein mammalian codon-optimized
   2877..3465    +  misc_feature   WPRE: woodchuck hepatitis virus posttranscriptional regulatory element
   3516..3535    +  misc_feature   cPPT/CTS (fragment): central polypurine tract and central termination sequence of HIV-1
   3537..3770    +  LTR            3' LTR (ΔU3): self-inactivating 3' long terminal repeat (LTR) from HIV-1
   3848..3969    +  polyA_signal   SV40 poly(A) signal: SV40 polyadenylation signal
   4009..4144    +  rep_origin     SV40 ori: SV40 origin of replication
   4165..4183    -  promoter       T7 promoter: promoter for bacteriophage T7 RNA polymerase
   4191..4346    +  CDS            lacZα (fragment): LacZα fragment of β-galactosidase; lacZ fragment
   4351..4779    +  rep_origin     f1 ori (sequence partly withheld): f1 bacteriophage origin of replication; arrow indicates direction of (+) strand synthesis
   4832..4936    +  promoter       AmpR promoter: bla
   4937..5797    +  CDS            AmpR: β-lactamase; bla; confers resistance to ampicillin, carbenicillin, and related antibiotics
   5968..6556    +  rep_origin     ori: high-copy-number ColE1/pMB1/pBR322/pUC origin of replication
   6739..6831    +  CDS            lacI (fragment): lac repressor; lacI; The lac repressor binds to the lac operator to inhibit transcription in E. coli. This inhibition can be relieved by adding lactose or isopropyl-β-D-thiogalactopyranoside (IPTG).
   6844..6865    +  protein_bind   CAP binding site: CAP binding activates transcription in the presence of cAMP. E. coli catabolite activator protein
   6880..6910    +  promoter       lac promoter: promoter for the E. coli lac operon
   6918..6934    +  protein_bind   lac operator: The lac repressor binds to the lac operator to inhibit transcription in E. coli. This inhibition can be relieved by adding lactose or isopropyl-β-D-thiogalactopyranoside (IPTG). lac repressor encoded by lacI
   6979..6997    +  promoter       T3 promoter: promoter for bacteriophage T3 RNA polymerase
   7025..7251    +  promoter       RSV promoter: Rous sarcoma virus enhancer/promoter
   7252..7432    +  LTR            5' LTR (truncated): truncated 5' long terminal repeat (LTR) from HIV-1
   7479..7604    +  misc_feature   HIV-1 Ψ: packaging signal of human immunodeficiency virus type 1
   7588..7951    +  CDS            HIV-1 gag (fragment): gag protein from human immunodeficiency virus 1; gag
   8097..8330    +  misc_feature   RRE: The Rev response element (RRE) of HIV-1 allows for Rev-dependent mRNA export from the nucleus to the cytoplasm.
   8707..8733    +  CDS            Rev (fragment): human immunodeficiency virus 1 (HIV-1) Rev protein; rev; enhances nuclear export of unspliced and incompletely spliced viral mRNAs
   8734..9234    +  promoter       hPGK promoter: human phosphoglycerate kinase 1 promoter
   9296..9413    +  misc_feature   cPPT/CTS: central polypurine tract and central termination sequence of HIV-1
