[The description below was written by a language model from this plasmid's Addgene catalogue record and pLannotate feature annotations shown in this document.]
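Description:
pAC10068_pLX-Hygro(1-171)-NpuDnaE(N)-IRES-TagBFP2 is a third-generation-style, self-inactivating HIV-1 lentiviral expression vector made by Gateway recombination into the pLX-DEST-IRES-TagBFP2 destination backbone. In bacteria it replicates from a high-copy ColE1/pUC-type origin and is selected with ampicillin through the bla gene. An f1 origin, an SV40 origin and leftover lac, T7 and T3 elements are also annotated in the backbone. The viral portion has an RSV promoter driving a truncated 5' LTR, followed by the Ψ packaging signal with a partial gag sequence, the RRE for Rev-dependent export of the genomic RNA, a cPPT/CTS, a WPRE, and a ΔU3 3' LTR followed by an SV40 polyadenylation signal. An hPGK promoter is annotated just upstream of the cPPT, but no coding sequence is annotated as directly paired with it.

The payload is a bicistronic cassette under the CMV enhancer/promoter. Between attB1 and attB2 sits a synthetic fusion of the first 171 residues of hygromycin phosphotransferase to the N-terminal half of the NpuDnaE split intein; the annotation tool labels the intein by homology to a Synechocystis DnaE entry. A V5 tag is annotated just after attB2, but the record does not say whether it is read in frame with the insert. An EMCV IRES then allows translation of the blue fluorescent protein TagBFP2 from the same transcript, marking transduced cells. The hygromycin fragment alone should be non-functional. The design belongs to a split selectable marker system in which a partner vector carrying the complementary intein half and the rest of the marker would restore resistance by protein trans-splicing, so one antibiotic selects for co-delivery of two vectors.
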