Addgene plasmid #122788: pAC10068_pLX-Hygro(1-171)-NpuDnaE(N)-IRES-TagBFP2
Purpose: Plasmid 68:Lentiviral vector encoding Hygro(1-171)-NpuDnaE(N)and TagBFP2
Depositing lab: Albert Cheng. Publication: Split Selectable Markers. Jillette N, Du M, Cheng AW. bioRxiv 452979 10.1101/452979.
Backbone
  Vector backbone: pAC10094_pLX-DEST-IRES-TagBFP2 (Addgene# 122814)
  Vector type: Mammalian Expression, Lentiviral
  Selectable markers: Hygro(1-171)-NpuDnaE(N)
Growth in bacteria
  Bacterial resistance: Ampicillin, 100 μg/mL
  Growth temperature: 30°C
  Growth strain: NEB Stable
  Copy number: Unknown
Gene/Insert
  Gene/Insert name: Hygro(1-171)-NpuDnaE(N)
  Species: Synthetic
  Cloning method: Gateway Cloning
  Sequencing primers: 5′ CMV-Forward; 3′ IRES-R
Terms and licenses: Academic/Nonprofit Terms; Industry Terms: Not Available to Industry
Depositor comments: Please visit https://www.biorxiv.org/content/10.1101/452979v2 for BioRxiv preprint.
How to cite: pAC10068_pLX-Hygro(1-171)-NpuDnaE(N)-IRES-TagBFP2 was a gift from Albert Cheng (Addgene plasmid # 122788)
